>Addgene plasmid #176875 | pMOD_C'4800EC | addgene full sequence | sequence record 348310 | Addgene NGS Result
CACCTGCAACGCCGGGGCGCGCCCTATCGAGACGGATATCGGTGACCACTTTGTACAAGAAAGCTGAACG
AGAAACGTAAAATGATATAAATATCAATATATTAAATTAGATTTTGCATAAAAAACAGACTACATAATAC
TGTAAAACACAACATATCCAGTCACTATGGTCGACCTGCAGACTGGCTGTGTATAAGGGAGCCTGACATT
TATATTCCCCAGAACATCAGGTTAATGGCGTTTTTGATGTCATTTTCGCGGTGGCTGAGATCAGCCACTT
CTTCCCCGATAACGGAGGCCGGCACACTGGCCATATCGGTGGTCATCATGCGCCAGCTTTCATCCCCGAT
ATGCACCACCGGGTAAAGTTCACGGGGGACTTTATCTGACAGCAGACGTGCACTGGCCAGGGGGATCACC
ATCCGTCGCCCGGGCGTGTCAATAATATCACTCTGTACATCCACAAACAGACGATAACGGCTCTCTCTTT
TATAGGTGTAAACCTTAAACTGCATTTCACCAGCCCCTGTTCTCGTCAGCAAAAGAGCCGTTCATTTCAA
TAAACCGGGCGACCTCAGCCATCCCTTCCTGATTTTCCGCTTTCCAGCGTTCGGCACGCAGACGACGGGC
TTCATTCTGCATGGTTGTGCTTACCAGACCGGAGATATTGACATCATATATGCCTTGAGCAACTGATAGC
TGTCGCTGTCAACTGTCACTGTAATACGCTGCTTCATAGCATACCTCTTTTTGACATACTTCTGGTATAC
ATATCAGTATATATTCTTATACCGCAAAAATCAGCGCGCAAATACGCATACTGTTATCTGGCTTTTAGTA
AGCCGGATCCTCTAGATTACGCCCCGCCTGCCACTCATCGCAGTACTGTTGTAATTCATTAAGCATTCTG
CCGACATGGAAGCCATCACAAACGGCATGATGAACCTGAATCGCCAGCGGCATCAGCACCTTGTCGCCTT
GCGTATAATATTTGCCCATGGTGAAAACGGGGGCGAAGAAGTTGTCCATATTGGCCACGTTTAAATCAAA
ACTGGTGAAACTCACCCAGGGATTGGCTGAGACGAAAAACATATTCTCAATAAACCCTTTAGGGAAATAG
GCCAGGTTTTCACCGTAACACGCCACATCTTGCGAATATATGTGTAGAAACTGCCGGAAATCGTCGTGGT
ATTCACTCCAGAGCGATGAAAACGTTTCAGTTTGCTCATGGAAAACGGTGTAACAAGGGTGAACACTATC
CCATATCACCAGCTCACCGTCTTTCATTGCCATACGGAATTCCGGATGAGCATTCATCAGGCGGGCAAGA
ATGTGAATAAAGGCCGGATAAAACTTGTGCTTATTTTTCTTTACGGTCTTTAAAAAGGCCGTAATATCCA
GCTGAACGGTCTGGTTATAGGTACATTGAGCGACTGACTGAAATGCCTCAAAATGTTCTTTACGATGCCA
TTGGGATATATCAACGGTGGTATATCCAGTGATTTTTTTCTCCATTTTAGCTTCCTTAGCTCCTGAAAAT
CTCGACGGATCCTAACTCAAAATCCACACATTATACGAGCCGGAAGCATAAAGTGTAAAGCCTGGGGTGC
CTAATGCGGCCGCCATAGTGACTGGATATGTTGTGTTTTACAGTATTATGTAGTCTGTTTTTTATGCAAA
ATCTAATTTAATATATTGATATTTATATCATTTTACGTTTCTCGTTCAGCTTTTTTGTACAAACTTGTCA
CCGATATCCGTCTCCGTTAGAGCTCTCCCACTAGCAGGTGATGAAAAGCCTTAGGGTCAGGTGGCACTTT
TCGGGGAAATGTGCGATGAACCCCTATTTGTTTATTTTTCTAAATACATTCAAATATGTATCCGCTAATG
AGACAATAACCCTGATAAATGCTTCAATTATATTGAAAAAGGAAGAGTATGAGTATCCAACATTTCCGTG
TCGCCCTTATTCCCTTTTTTGCGGCCTTCTGCCTTCCTGTTTTTGCTCACCCAGAAACGCTGGTGAAAGT
AAAAGATGCTGAAGATCAGTTGGGTGCCCGAGTGGGTTACATTGAACTGGATCTCAACAGCGGCAAAATC
TTAGAGAGTTTTCGCCCCGAAGAACGCTTCCCAATGATGAGCACTTTCAAAGTTCTGCTATGTGGCGCGG
TGTTATCCCGTATTGATGCTGGGCAAGAGCAACTCGGTCGCCGCATACACTATTCTCAGAATGACTTGGT
TGAGTATTCACCAGTCACAGAAAAGCATCTTACGGATGGCATGACAGTAAGAGAATTATGTAGTGCTGCC
ATAACCATGAGTGATAACACTGCGGCCAACTTACTTCTGACAACGATTGGAGGACCGAAGGAGCTAACCG
CTTTTTTGCACAACATGGGGGATCATGTAACTCGCCTTGATCGTTGGGAACCGGAGCTGAATGAAGCCAT
ACCAAACGACGAGCGTGACACCACGATGCCTGTAGCAATGGCAACAACTCTCCGCAAACTATTAACTGGC
GAACTACTTACTCTTGCTTCACGCCAGCAACTCATTGACTGGATGGAGGCGGACAAAGTTGCAGGACCAC
TTCTGCGCTCGGCACTTCCGGCTGGCTGGTTTATTGCTGATAAATCTGGAGCCGGTGAGCGTGGCTCTCG
CGGTATCATTGCAGCACTGGGGCCAGATGGTAAGCCCTCCCGTATCGTAGTTATCTACACGACGGGGAGT
CAGGCAACTATGGATGAACGAAATAGACAGATCGCTGAGATAGGTGCCTCACTGATTAAGCATTGGTAAC
TGTCAGACGAAGGGAAATAAATAGTAGCCCGCCTGATGTGCGGGCTTTTTTTTGGTGGTGGTTACCAGTG
TCGCTTAGCTACCGTAGGTCCTCTTAGGCGGTCCGATTAGCGACATAGTCATCAATGCCTTGACGGCAAA
ATCCCTTAACGTGAGTTTTCGTTCCACTGAGCGTCAGACCCCGTAGAAAAGATCAAAGGATCTTCTTGAG
ATCCTTTTTTTCTGCGCGTAATCTGCTGCTTGCAAACAAAAAAACCACCGCTACCAGCGGTGGTTTGTTT
GCCGGATCAAGAGCTACTAACTCTTTTTCCGAAGGTAACTGGCTTCAGCAGAGCGCAGATACCAAATACT
GTTCTTCTAGTGTAGCCGTAGTTAGGCCACCACTTCAAGAACTCTGTAGCACCGCCTACATACCTCGCTC
TGCTAATCCTGTTACCAGTGGCTGCTGCCAGTGGCGATAAGTCGTGTCTTACCGGGTTGGACTCAAGACG
ATAGTTACCGGATAAGGCGCAGCGGTCGGGCTGAACGGGGGGTTCGTGCTCACAGCCCAGCTTGGAGCGA
ACGACCTACACCGAACTGAGATACCTACAGCGTGAGCTATGAGAAAGCGCCACGCTTCCCGAAGGGAGAA
AGGCGGACAGGTATCCGGTAAGCGGCAGGGTCGGAACAGGAGAGCGCACGAGGGAGCTTCCAGGGGGAAA
CGCCTGGTATCTTTATAGTCCTGTCGGGTTTCGCCACCTCTGACTTGAGCGTCGATTTTTGTGATGCTCG
TCAGGGGGGCGGAGCCTATGGAAAAACGCCAGCAACGCGGCCTTTTTACGGTTCCTGGCCTTTTGCTGGC
CTTTTGCTCACATGTTCTTTCCTGCGTTATCCCCTGATTCTGTGGATAACCGTATTACCGCCTTTGAGTG
AGCTGATACCGCTCGCCGCAGCCGAACGACCGAGCGCAGCGAGTCAGTGAGCGAGGAAGCGGAAGAGCGC
C
Features (pLannotate 1.2.2; 10 found; start..end, strand, type, name):
     45..169     +  protein_bind   attR2: mutant version of attR; recombination site for the Gateway® LR reaction LR Clonase™
    210..515     -  CDS            ccdB: CcdB, a bacterial toxin that poisons DNA gyrase; ccdB; Plasmids containing the ccdB gene cannot be propagated in standard E. coli strains.
    520..678     -  CDS            ccdA (fragment): CCDA_ECO57 - Also known as H, letA. Experimental evidence at protein level: Swiss-Prot protein existence level 1. Antitoxin component of a type II toxin-antitoxin (TA) system which inhibits the post-segregational killing (PSK) of plasmid-free cells, also referred to as a plasmid addiction system. Binds to and blocks the activity of CcdB; will also remove bound CcdB protein from the CcdB-GyrA complex by forming a CcdA-CcdB complex, a process termed rejuvenation. Functions as a transcriptional corepressor for the ccdAB operon, repression also requires CcdB (By similarity). From Escherichia coli
    835..1515    -  CDS            CmR: chloramphenicol acetyltransferase confers resistance to chloramphenicol
   1516..1545    -  promoter       cat promoter (fragment): promoter of the E. coli cat gene encoding chloramphenicol acetyltransferase
   1569..1599    -  promoter       lac UV5 promoter: E. coli lac promoter with an "up" mutation
   1624..1748    -  protein_bind   attR1: mutant version of attR; recombination site for the Gateway® LR reaction LR Clonase™
   1838..1938    +  promoter       AmpR promoter: bla
   1939..2799    +  CDS            AmpR: β-lactamase; bla; confers resistance to ampicillin, carbenicillin, and related antibiotics
   3006..3594    +  rep_origin     ori: high-copy-number ColE1/pMB1/pBR322/pUC origin of replication
