[The description below was written by a language model from this plasmid's Addgene catalogue record and pLannotate feature annotations shown in this document.]
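Description:
pMOD_C'4800EC is an empty bacterial cloning backbone of 3,781 nt, derived from pMOD_C'0000a. It is intended as a module vector for Golden Gate assembly within a published 2017 modular plant genome-engineering toolkit, and the depositor notes that it is MoClo compatible. It carries no gene of interest. It replicates in E. coli at high copy from a ColE1/pUC-type origin. The backbone carries a β-lactamase (AmpR) gene driven by its own bla promoter for ampicillin selection.

The position that would otherwise hold an insert is occupied by a counter-selectable stuffer cassette. It is annotated as attR1 and attR2 Gateway recombination sites flanking a lac UV5 promoter, a fragment of the cat promoter, a chloramphenicol acetyltransferase gene (CmR), a fragment of ccdA, and an intact ccdB gene. CcdB poisons DNA gyrase, so the unmodified plasmid can only be maintained in a ccdB-tolerant strain, where it is selected with both chloramphenicol and ampicillin. When a user-supplied part replaces the cassette, the toxin and CmR are lost. Transformation into a standard strain with ampicillin selection then enriches for recombinant clones and eliminates uncut or religated backbone.

The type IIS restriction sites and overhangs used for Golden Gate assembly are not annotated in the feature table, so their identity and placement cannot be given from the record. Whether the attR sites are meant to be used for Gateway LR reactions, or are simply carried over with the ccdB/CmR cassette, is likewise not stated. The associated publication concerns Agrobacterium-based transformation methods for Nicotiana benthamiana, which suggests that modules built in this backbone are assembled into plant transformation vectors.
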