Addgene plasmid #176875: pMOD_C'4800EC
Purpose: (Empty Backbone) Empty backbone for Golden Gate cloning into Cermak, et al., 2017 Toolkit
Depositing lab: Daniel Voytas. Depositing organization: University of Minnesota. Publication: Direct delivery and fast-treated Agrobacterium co-culture (Fast-TrACC) plant transformation methods for Nicotiana benthamiana. Cody JP, Maher MF, Nasti RA, Starker CG, Chamness JC, Voytas DF. Nat Protoc. 2022 Oct 17. pii: 10.1038/s41596-022-00749-9. doi: 10.1038/s41596-022-00749-9. PubMed 36253612.
Backbone
  Vector backbone: pMOD_C'0000a
  Vector type: cloning
Growth in bacteria
  Bacterial resistance: Chloramphenicol and Ampicillin, 25 & 100 μg/mL
  Growth temperature: 37°C
  Growth strain: ccdB Survival
  Copy number: High Copy
Gene/Insert
  Gene/Insert name: None
Terms and licenses: Academic/Nonprofit Terms; Industry Terms: Not Available to Industry
Depositor comments: MoClo compatible
How to cite: pMOD_C'4800EC was a gift from Daniel Voytas (Addgene plasmid # 176875 ; http://n2t.net/addgene:176875 ; RRID:Addgene_176875)
